>Addgene plasmid #154777 | pAS_4xhyb PylT A41AA C55A sfGFP 102TAA 150TAG | addgene full sequence | sequence record 310408 | Addgene NGS Result
CCCATTCGCCATTCAGGCTGCGCAACTGTTGGGAAGGGCGATCGGTGCGGGCCTCTTCGCTATTACGCCA
GCTGGCGAAAGGGGGATGTGCTGCAAGGCGATTAAGTTGGGTAACGCCAGGGTTTTCCCAGTCACGACGT
TGTAAAACGACGGCCAGTGAGCGCGCCTCGTTCATTCACGTTTTTGAACCCGTGGAGGACGGGCAGACTC
GCGGTGCAAATGTGTTTTACAGCGTGATGGAGCAGATGAAGATGCTCGACACGCTGCAGAACACGCAGCT
AGATTAACCCTAGAAAGATAATCATATTGTGACGTACGTTAAAGATAATCATGTGTAAAATTGACGCATG
TGTTTTATCGGTCTGTATATCGAGGTTTATTTATTAATTTGAATAGATATTAAGTTTTATTATATTTACA
CTTACATACTAATAATAAATTCAACAAACAATTTATTTATGTTTATTTATTTATTAAAAAAAACAAAAAC
TCAAAATTTCTTCTATAAAGTAACAAAACTTTTATGAGGGACAGCCCCCCCCCAAAGCCCCCAGGGATGT
AATTACGTCCCTCCCCCGCTAGGGGGCAGCAGCGAGCCGCCCGGGGCTCCGCTCCGGTCCGGCGCTCCCC
CCGCATCCCCGAGCCGGCAGCGTGCGGGGACAGCCCGGGCACGGGGAAGGTGGCACGGGATCGCTTTCCT
CTGAACGCTTCTCGCTGCTCTTTGAGCCTGCAGACACCTGGGGGGATACGGGGAAAAGGCCTCCACGGCC
AACTAGTGAGACGAAAAACCGCACTTGTCCGAGAGACCGGGGTGTCGAACCCCGCTTTACAGGTTTTAGA
GACCCGTTTGCTCGCCGGAGCGTCCCCCGAGGTACCCAGGCGGCGCACAAGCTATATAAACCTGAAGGAA
ATCTCAACTTTACACTTAGGTCAAGTTACTTATCGTACTAGAGCTTCAGCAGGAAATTTAACTAAAATCT
AATTTAACCAGCATAGCAAATATCATTTATTCCCAAAATGCTAAAGTTTGAGATAAACGGACTTGATTTC
CGGCTGTTTTGACACTATCCAGAATGCCTTGCAGATGGGTGGGGCATGCTAAATACTGCAGGCAAAAAAA
CCGCACTTGTCCGAGAGACCGGGGTGTCGAACCCCGCTTTACAGGTTTTAGAGACCCGTTTGCTCGCCGG
AGCGTCCCCCGAGGTACCCAGGCGGCGCACAAGCTATATAAACCTGAAGGAAATCTCAACTTTACACTTA
GGTCAAGTTACTTATCGTACTAGAGCTTCAGCAGGAAATTTAACTAAAATCTAATTTAACCAGCATAGCA
AATATCATTTATTCCCAAAATGCTAAAGTTTGAGATAAACGGACTTGATTTCCGGCTGTTTTGACACTAT
CCAGAATGCCTTGCAGATGGGTGGGGCATGCTAAATACTGCAGCAAGAAAAACCGCACTTGTCCGAGAGA
CCGGGGTGTCGAACCCCGCTTTACAGGTTTTAGAGACCCGTTTGCTCGCCGGAGCGTCCCCCGAGGTACC
CAGGCGGCGCACAAGCTATATAAACCTGAAGGAAATCTCAACTTTACACTTAGGTCAAGTTACTTATCGT
ACTAGAGCTTCAGCAGGAAATTTAACTAAAATCTAATTTAACCAGCATAGCAAATATCATTTATTCCCAA
AATGCTAAAGTTTGAGATAAACGGACTTGATTTCCGGCTGTTTTGACACTATCCAGAATGCCTTGCAGAT
GGGTGGGGCATGCTAAATACTGCAGCGATAAAAACCGCACTTGTCCGAGAGACCGGGGTGTCGAACCCCG
CTTTACAGGTTTTAGAGACCCGTTTGCTCGCCGGAGCGTCCCCCGAGGTACCCAGGCGGCGCACAAGCTA
TATAAACCTGAAGGAAATCTCAACTTTACACTTAGGTCAAGTTACTTATCGTACTAGAGCTTCAGCAGGA
AATTTAACTAAAATCTAATTTAACCAGCATAGCAAATATCATTTATTCCCAAAATGCTAAAGTTTGAGAT
AAACGGACTTGATTTCCGGCTGTTTTGACACTATCCAGAATGCCTTGCAGATGGGTGGGGCATGCTAAAT
ACTGCAGCTCCAAGGCCACTAGTGCTCTAGAAAGGATCTGCGATCGCTCCGGTGCCCGTCAGTGGGCAGA
GCGCACATCGCCCACAGTCCCCGAGAAGTTGGGGGGAGGGGTCGGCAATTGAACGGGTGCCTAGAGAAGG
TGGCGCGGGGTAAACTGGGAAAGTGATGTCGTGTACTGGCTCCGCCTTTTTCCCGAGGGTGGGGGAGAAC
CGTATATAAGTGCAGTAGTCGCCGTGAACGTTCTTTTTCGCAACGGGTTTGCCGCCAGAACACAGCTGAA
GCTTCGAGGGGCTCGCATCTCTCCTTCACGCGCCCGCCGCCCTACCTGAGGCCGCCATCCACGCCGGTTG
AGTCGCGTTCTGCCGCCTCCCGCCTGTGGTGCCTCCTGAACTGCGTCCGCCGTCTAGGTAAGTTTAAAGC
TCAGGTCGAGACCGGGCCTTTGTCCGGCGCTCCCTTGGAGCCTACCTAGACTCAGCCGGCTCTCCACGCT
TTGCCTGACCCTGCTTGCTCAACTCTACGTCTTTGTTTCGTTTTCTGTTCTGCGCCGTTACAGATCCAAG
CTGTGACCGGCGCCTACTCTAGAGCTAGCGCCACCATGGTGTCCAAGGGCGAGGAACTGTTCACCGGCGT
GGTGCCCATCCTGGTGGAACTGGATGGCGACGTGAACGGCCACAAGTTCTCTGTGCGGGGAGAGGGCGAA
GGCGACGCCACAAATGGCAAGCTGACCCTGAAGTTCATCTGCACCACCGGCAAGCTGCCCGTGCCTTGGC
CTACCCTCGTGACCACACTGACCTACGGCGTGCAGTGCTTCAGCAGATACCCCGACCATATGAAGCGGCA
CGACTTCTTCAAGAGCGCCATGCCCGAGGGCTACGTGCAGGAACGGACCATCAGCTTCTAAGACGACGGC
ACCTACAAGACCAGAGCCGAAGTGAAGTTCGAGGGCGACACCCTCGTGAACCGGATCGAGCTGAAGGGCA
TCGATTTCAAAGAGGACGGCAACATCCTGGGCCACAAGCTGGAGTACAACTTCAACAGCCACTAGGTGTA
CATCACCGCCGACAAGCAGAAGAACGGCATCAAGGCCAACTTCAAGATCCGGCACAACGTGGAAGATGGC
AGCGTGCAGCTGGCCGACCACTACCAGCAGAACACCCCCATCGGAGATGGCCCCGTGCTGCTGCCCGACA
ACCACTACCTGAGCACCCAGAGCGTGCTGAGCAAGGACCCCAACGAGAAGCGGGACCACATGGTGCTGCT
GGAATTCGTGACCGCCGCTGGCATCACCCACGGCATGGACGAGCTGTACAAGGGCAGCTGAGCGGCCGCG
CCCCTCTCCCTCCCCCCCCCCTAACGTTACTGGCCGAAGCCGCTTGGAATAAGGCCGGTGTGCGTTTGTC
TATATGTTATTTTCCACCATATTGCCGTCTTTTGGCAATGTGAGGGCCCGGAAACCTGGCCCTGTCTTCT
TGACGAGCATTCCTAGGGGTCTTTCCCCTCTCGCCAAAGGAATGCAAGGTCTGTTGAATGTCGTGAAGGA
AGCAGTTCCTCTGGAAGCTTCTTGAAGACAAACAACGTCTGTAGCGACCCTTTGCAGGCAGCGGAACCCC
CCACCTGGCGACAGGTGCCTCTGCGGCCAAAAGCCACGTGTATAAGATACACCTGCAAAGGCGGCACAAC
CCCAGTGCCACGTTGTGAGTTGGATAGTTGTGGAAAGAGTCAAATGGCTCTCCTCAAGCGTATTCAACAA
GGGGCTGAAGGATGCCCAGAAGGTACCCCATTGTATGGGATCTGATCTGGGGCCTCGGTGCACATGCTTT
ACATGTGTTTAGTCGAGGTTAAAAAAACGTCTAGGCCCCCCGAACCACGGGGACGTGGTTTTCCTTTGAA
AAACACGATGATAATATGGCCACAACCATGGCGTCCGGAATGGCCAAGCCTTTGTCTCAAGAAGAATCCA
CCCTCATTGAAAGAGCAACGGCTACAATCAACAGCATCCCCATCTCTGAAGACTACAGCGTCGCCAGCGC
AGCTCTCTCTAGCGACGGCCGCATCTTCACTGGTGTCAATGTATATCATTTTACTGGGGGACCTTGTGCA
GAACTCGTGGTGCTGGGCACTGCTGCTGCTGCGGCAGCTGGCAACCTGACTTGTATCGTCGCGATCGGAA
ATGAGAACAGGGGCATCTTGAGCCCCTGCGGACGGTGCCGACAGGTGCTTCTCGATCTGCATCCTGGGAT
CAAAGCCATAGTGAAGGACAGTGATGGACAGCCGACGGCAGTTGGGATTCGTGAATTGCTGCCCTCTGGT
TATGTGTGGGAGGGCTGACCATGGGTCGACAATCAACCTCTGGATTACAAAATTTGTGAAAGATTGACTG
GTATTCTTAACTATGTTGCTCCTTTTACGCTATGTGGATACGCTGCTTTAATGCCTTTGTATCATGCGTT
AACTAAACTTGTTTATTGCAGCTTATAATGGTTACAAATAAAGCAATAGCATCACAAATTTCACAAATAA
AGCATTTTTTTCACTGCATTCTAGTTGTGGTTTGTCCAAACTCATCAATGTATCTTATCATGTCTGGAAT
TGACTCAAATGATGTCAATTAGTCTATCAGAAGCTCATCTGGTCTCCCTTCCGGGGGACAAGACATCCCT
GTTTAATATTTAAACAGCAGTGTTCCCAAACTGGGTTCTTATATCCCTTGCTCTGGTCAACCAGGTTGCA
GGGTTTCCTGTCCTCACAGGAACGAAGTCCCTAAAGAAACAGTGGCAGCCAGGTTTAGCCCCGGAATTGA
CTGGATTCCTTTTTTAGGGCCCATTGGTATGGCTTTTTCCCCGTATCCCCCCAGGTGTCTGCAGGCTCAA
AGAGCAGCGAGAAGCGTTCAGAGGAAAGCGATCCCGTGCCACCTTCCCCGTGCCCGGGCTGTCCCCGCAC
GCTGCCGGCTCGGGGATGCGGGGGGAGCGCCGGACCGGAGCGGAGCCCCGGGCGGCTCGCTGCTGCCCCC
TAGCGGGGGAGGGACGTAATTACATCCCTGGGGGCTTTGGGGGGGGGCTGTCCCTGATATCTATAACAAG
AAAATATATATATAATAAGTTATCACGTAAGTAGAACATGAAATAACAATATAATTATCGTATGAGTTAA
ATCTTAAAAGTCACGTAAAAGATAATCATGCGTCATTTTGACTCACGCGGTCGTTATAGTTCAAAATCAG
TGACACTTACCGCATTGACAAGCACGCCTCACGGGAGCTCCAAGCGGCGACTGAGATGTCCTAAATGCAC
AGCGACGGATTCGCGCTATTTAGAAAGAGAGAGCAATATTTCAAGAATGCATGCGTCAATTTTACGCAGA
CTATCTTTCTAGGGTTAATCTAGCTGCATCAGGATCATATCGTCGGGTCTTTTTTCCGGCTCAGTCATCG
CCCAAGCTGGCGCTATCTGGGCATCGGGGAGGAAGAAGCCCGTGCCTTTTCCCGCGAGGTTGAAGCGGCA
TGGAAAGAGTTTGCCGAGGATGACTGCTGCTGCATTGACGTTGAGCGAAAACGCACGTTTACCATGATGA
TTCGGGAAGGTGTGGCCATGCACGCCTTTAACGGTGAACTGTTCGTTCAGGCCACCTGGGATACCAGTTC
GTCGCGGCTTTTCCGGACACAGTTCCGGATGGTCAGCCCGAAGCGCATCAGCAACCCGAACAATACCGGC
GACAGCCGGAACTGCCGTGCCGGTGTGCAGATTAATGACAGCGGTGCGGCGCTGGGATATTACGTCAGCG
AGGACGGGTATCCTGGCTGGATGCCGCAGAAATGGACATGGATACCCCGTGAGTTACCCGGCGGGCGCGC
TTGGCGTAATCATGGTCATAGCTGTTTCCTGTGTGAAATTGTTATCCGCTCACAATTCCACACAACATAC
GAGCCGGAAGCATAAAGTGTAAAGCCTGGGGTGCCTAATGAGTGAGCTAACTCACATTAATTGCGTTGCG
CTCACTGCCCGCTTTCCAGTCGGGAAACCTGTCGTGCCAGCTGCATTAATGAATCGGCCAACGCGCGGGG
AGAGGCGGTTTGCGTATTGGGCGCTCTTCCGCTTCCTCGCTCACTGACTCGCTGCGCTCGGTCGTTCGGC
TGCGGCGAGCGGTATCAGCTCACTCAAAGGCGGTAATACGGTTATCCACAGAATCAGGGGATAACGCAGG
AAAGAACATGTGAGCAAAAGGCCAGCAAAAGGCCAGGAACCGTAAAAAGGCCGCGTTGCTGGCGTTTTTC
CATAGGCTCCGCCCCCCTGACGAGCATCACAAAAATCGACGCTCAAGTCAGAGGTGGCGAAACCCGACAG
GACTATAAAGATACCAGGCGTTTCCCCCTGGAAGCTCCCTCGTGCGCTCTCCTGTTCCGACCCTGCCGCT
TACCGGATACCTGTCCGCCTTTCTCCCTTCGGGAAGCGTGGCGCTTTCTCATAGCTCACGCTGTAGGTAT
CTCAGTTCGGTGTAGGTCGTTCGCTCCAAGCTGGGCTGTGTGCACGAACCCCCCGTTCAGCCCGACCGCT
GCGCCTTATCCGGTAACTATCGTCTTGAGTCCAACCCGGTAAGACACGACTTATCGCCACTGGCAGCAGC
CACTGGTAACAGGATTAGCAGAGCGAGGTATGTAGGCGGTGCTACAGAGTTCTTGAAGTGGTGGCCTAAC
TACGGCTACACTAGAAGAACAGTATTTGGTATCTGCGCTCTGCTGAAGCCAGTTACCTTCGGAAAAAGAG
TTGGTAGCTCTTGATCCGGCAAACAAACCACCGCTGGTAGCGGTGGTTTTTTTGTTTGCAAGCAGCAGAT
TACGCGCAGAAAAAAAGGATCTCAAGAAGATCCTTTGATCTTTTCTACGGGGTCTGACGCTCAGTGGAAC
GAAAACTCACGTTAAGGGATTTTGGTCATGAGATTATCAAAAAGGATCTTCACCTAGATCCTTTTAAATT
AAAAATGAAGTTTTAAATCAATCTAAAGTATATATGAGTAAACTTGGTCTGACAGTTACCAATGCTTAAT
CAGTGAGGCACCTATCTCAGCGATCTGTCTATTTCGTTCATCCATAGTTGCCTGACTCCCCGTCGTGTAG
ATAACTACGATACGGGAGGGCTTACCATCTGGCCCCAGTGCTGCAATGATACCGCGAGACCCACGCTCAC
CGGCTCCAGATTTATCAGCAATAAACCAGCCAGCCGGAAGGGCCGAGCGCAGAAGTGGTCCTGCAACTTT
ATCCGCCTCCATCCAGTCTATTAATTGTTGCCGGGAAGCTAGAGTAAGTAGTTCGCCAGTTAATAGTTTG
CGCAACGTTGTTGCCATTGCTACAGGCATCGTGGTGTCACGCTCGTCGTTTGGTATGGCTTCATTCAGCT
CCGGTTCCCAACGATCAAGGCGAGTTACATGATCCCCCATGTTGTGCAAAAAAGCGGTTAGCTCCTTCGG
TCCTCCGATCGTTGTCAGAAGTAAGTTGGCCGCAGTGTTATCACTCATGGTTATGGCAGCACTGCATAAT
TCTCTTACTGTCATGCCATCCGTAAGATGCTTTTCTGTGACTGGTGAGTACTCAACCAAGTCATTCTGAG
AATAGTGTATGCGGCGACCGAGTTGCTCTTGCCCGGCGTCAATACGGGATAATACCGCGCCACATAGCAG
AACTTTAAAAGTGCTCATCATTGGAAAACGTTCTTCGGGGCGAAAACTCTCAAGGATCTTACCGCTGTTG
AGATCCAGTTCGATGTAACCCACTCGTGCACCCAACTGATCTTCAGCATCTTTTACTTTCACCAGCGTTT
CTGGGTGAGCAAAAACAGGAAGGCAAAATGCCGCAAAAAAGGGAATAAGGGCGACACGGAAATGTTGAAT
ACTCATACTCTTCCTTTTTCAATATTATTGAAGCATTTATCAGGGTTATTGTCTCATGAGCGGATACATA
TTTGAATGTATTTAGAAAAATAAACAAATAGGGGTTCCGCGCACATTTCCCCGAAAAGTGCCACCTAAAT
TGTAAGCGTTAATATTTTGTTAAAATTCGCGTTAAATTTTTGTTAAATCAGCTCATTTTTTAACCAATAG
GCCGAAATCGGCAAAATCCCTTATAAATCAAAAGAATAGACCGAGATAGGGT
[37 nt withheld, positions 8243-8279]
AAAGAACGTGGACTCCAACGTCAAAGG
[49 nt withheld, positions 8307-8355]
T
[91 nt withheld, positions 8357-8447]
G
[124 nt withheld, positions 8449-8572]
Features (pLannotate 1.2.2; 19 found; start..end, strand, type, name):
      5..160     -  CDS            lacZα (fragment): LacZα fragment of β-galactosidase; lacZ fragment
    162..281     +  CDS            B (fragment): PORTL_LAMBD - Experimental evidence at protein level: Swiss-Prot protein existence level 1. Forms the portal vertex of the capsid (PubMed:6228056, PubMed:6232391). This portal plays critical roles in head assembly, genome packaging, neck/tail attachment, and genome ejection (Probable). The portal protein multimerizes as a single ring-shaped homododecamer arranged around a central channel (PubMed:6232391). Binds to the terminase subunits to form the packaging machine (PubMed:7799432). From Escherichia phage lambda (Bacteriophage lambda).
   2164..2375    +  promoter       EF-1α core promoter: core promoter for human elongation factor EF-1α
   2388..2656    +  LTR            5' LTR (truncated): truncated 5' long terminal repeat (LTR) from human T-cell leukemia virus (HTLV) type 1
   2696..3412    +  CDS            oxGFP: oxGFP is a basic (constitutively fluorescent) green fluorescent protein published in 2015, derived from Aequorea victoria.
   3542..4004    +  misc_feature   IRES: internal ribosome entry site (IRES) of the encephalomyocarditis virus (EMCV)
   4030..4426    +  CDS            BSD (fragment): blasticidin S deaminase; Aspergillus terreus BSD; confers resistance to blasticidin
   4441..4547    +  misc_feature   WPRE (fragment): woodchuck hepatitis virus posttranscriptional regulatory element
   4556..4677    +  polyA_signal   SV40 poly(A) signal: SV40 polyadenylation signal
   4695..4787    +  ncRNA          G-CSF SLDE: Accession: RF00183 - G-CSF factor stem-loop destabilising element (SLDE)
   5484..5951    +  CDS            B (fragment): PORTL_LAMBD - Experimental evidence at protein level: Swiss-Prot protein existence level 1. Forms the portal vertex of the capsid (PubMed:6228056, PubMed:6232391). This portal plays critical roles in head assembly, genome packaging, neck/tail attachment, and genome ejection (Probable). The portal protein multimerizes as a single ring-shaped homododecamer arranged around a central channel (PubMed:6232391). Binds to the terminase subunits to form the packaging machine (PubMed:7799432). From Escherichia phage lambda (Bacteriophage lambda).
   5989..6005    -  protein_bind   lac operator: The lac repressor binds to the lac operator to inhibit transcription in E. coli. This inhibition can be relieved by adding lactose or isopropyl-β-D-thiogalactopyranoside (IPTG). lac repressor encoded by lacI
   6013..6043    -  promoter       lac promoter: promoter for the E. coli lac operon
   6058..6079    -  protein_bind   CAP binding site: CAP binding activates transcription in the presence of cAMP. E. coli catabolite activator protein
   6092..6184    -  CDS            lacI (fragment): lac repressor; lacI; The lac repressor binds to the lac operator to inhibit transcription in E. coli. This inhibition can be relieved by adding lactose or isopropyl-β-D-thiogalactopyranoside (IPTG).
   6367..6955    -  rep_origin     ori: high-copy-number ColE1/pMB1/pBR322/pUC origin of replication
   7126..7986    -  CDS            AmpR: β-lactamase; bla; confers resistance to ampicillin, carbenicillin, and related antibiotics
   7987..8091    -  promoter       AmpR promoter: bla
   8144..8572    -  rep_origin     f1 ori (sequence partly withheld): f1 bacteriophage origin of replication; arrow indicates direction of (+) strand synthesis
