[The description below was written by a language model from this plasmid's Addgene catalogue record and pLannotate feature annotations shown in this document.]
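Description:
pAS_4xhyb PylT A41AA C55A sfGFP 102TAA 150TAG is a mammalian expression plasmid on the pAS backbone, built for genetic code expansion experiments in which two different stop codons are suppressed in the same protein. It is propagated in E. coli as a high-copy plasmid through a ColE1/pUC-type origin with ampicillin selection (AmpR with its bla promoter). It also carries an f1 origin and remnants of a lacZα/lac promoter cloning region. According to the record it can be used by transient transfection or integrated stably into the host genome by piggyBac transposition. The automated annotation does not call the transposon terminal repeats. It also does not call the four-copy tRNA cassette, which presumably lies in one of the unannotated stretches of the 8.6 kb sequence.

The reporter unit is driven by an EF-1α core promoter joined to a truncated HTLV-1 5' LTR segment, a common hybrid EF1 arrangement. It expresses superfolder GFP (matched by the software as a related Aequorea victoria GFP variant) with an ochre TAA codon at position 102 and an amber TAG codon at position 150. An EMCV IRES follows and allows translation of blasticidin S deaminase from the same transcript, so blasticidin can be used to select stable integrants. The transcript ends with a WPRE fragment and an SV40 polyadenylation signal. The plasmid also supplies four copies of a hybrid pyrrolysine tRNA (PylT) carrying the A41AA and C55A mutations. Full-length fluorescent sfGFP forms only when both stop codons are read through, which makes the plasmid a dual-suppression reporter for incorporating two non-canonical amino acids. No aminoacyl-tRNA synthetase is listed in the record, so this component would have to come from elsewhere.
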