Addgene plasmid #154777: pAS_4xhyb PylT A41AA C55A sfGFP 102TAA 150TAG
Purpose: plasmid with 4xhybrid PylT cassette (mutant A41AA C55A) and dual suppression reporter sfGFP 102TAA 150 TAG stop, for transient transfection or stable, piggybac-mediated, integration
Depositing lab: Simon Elsaesser. Depositing organization: Karolinska Institutet. Publication: Site-Specific Incorporation of Two ncAAs for Two-Color Bioorthogonal Labeling and Crosslinking of Proteins on Live Mammalian Cells. Meineke B, Heimgartner J, Eirich J, Landreh M, Elsasser SJ. Cell Rep. 2020 Jun 23;31(12):107811. doi: 10.1016/j.celrep.2020.107811. PubMed 32579937.
Backbone
  Vector backbone: pAS
  Vector type: Mammalian Expression
  Selectable markers: Blasticidin
Growth in bacteria
  Bacterial resistance: Ampicillin, 100 μg/mL
  Growth temperature: 37°C
  Growth strain: NEB Stable
  Copy number: High Copy
Gene/Insert
  Gene/Insert name: sfGFP
  Species: Aequorea victoria
  Insert size (bp): 750
  Mutation: 102TAA 150TAG in GFP reporter, hybrid PylT with A41AA and C55A mutation
  Promoter: EF1
  Cloning method: Ligation Independent Cloning
Terms and licenses: Academic/Nonprofit Terms; Industry Terms: Not Available to Industry
How to cite: pAS_4xhyb PylT A41AA C55A sfGFP 102TAA 150TAG was a gift from Simon Elsaesser (Addgene plasmid # 154777 ; http://n2t.net/addgene:154777 ; RRID:Addgene_154777)
